>Addgene plasmid #123198 | pSB165 - pL1R3_pMAS::rLUC-I::tMAS | depositor full sequence | sequence record 235112 | pSB165 - pL1R3_pMAS::rLUC-I::tMAS sequence 6054 bps
GTGGGGCCCACTGCATCCACCCCAGTACATTAAAAACGTCCGCAATGTGTTATTAAGTTGTCTAAGCGTC
AATTTGTTTACACCACAATATATCCTGCCACCAGCCAGCCAACAGCTCCCCGACCGGCAGCTCGGCACAA
AATCACCACTCGATACAGGCAGCCCATCAGTCAGATCAGGATCTCCTTTGCGACGCTCACCGGGCTGGTT
GCCCTCGCCGCTGGGCTGGCGGCCGTCTATGGCCCTGCAAACGCGCCAGAAACGCCGTCGAAGCCGTGTG
CGAGACACCGCGGCCGCCGGCGTTGTGGATACCTCGCGGAAAACTTGGCCCTCACTGACAGATGAGGGGC
GGACGTTGACACTTGAGGGGCCGACTCACCCGGCGCGGCGTTGACAGATGAGGGGCAGGCTCGATTTCGG
CCGGCGACGTGGAGCTGGCCAGCCTCGCAAATCGGCGAAAACGCCTGATTTTACGCGAGTTTCCCACAGA
TGATGTGGACAAGCCTGGGGATAAGTGCCCTGCGGTATTGACACTTGAGGGGCGCGACTACTGACAGATG
AGGGGCGCGATCCTTGACACTTGAGGGGCAGAGTGCTGACAGATGAGGGGCGCACCTATTGACATTTGAG
GGGCTGTCCACAGGCAGAAAATCCAGCATTTGCAAGGGTTTCCGCCCGTTTTTCGGCCACCGCTAACCTG
TCTTTTAACCTGCTTTTAAACCAATATTTATAAACCTTGTTTTTAACCAGGGCTGCGCCCTGTGCGCGTG
ACCGCGCACGCCGAAGGGGGGTGCCCCCCCTTCTCGAACCCTCCCGGCCCGCTAACGCGGGCCTCCCATC
CCCCCAGGGGCTGCGCCCCTCGGCCGCGAACGGCCTCACCCCAAAAATGGCAGCGCTGGCCAATTCGTGC
GCGGAACCCCTATTTGTTTATTTTTCTAAATACATTCAAATATGTATCCGCTCATGAGACAATAACCCTG
ATAAATGCTTCAATAATATTGAAAAAGGAAGAGTATGAGTATTCAACATTTCCGTGTCGCCCTTATTCCC
TTTTTTGCGGCATTTTGCCTTCCTGTTTTTGCTCACCCAGAAACGCTGGTGAAAGTAAAAGATGCTGAAG
ATCAGTTGGGTGCACGAGTGGGTTACATCGAACTGGATCTCAACAGCGGTAAGATCCTTGAGAGTTTTCG
CCCCGAAGAACGTTTTCCAATGATGAGCACTTTTAAAGTTCTGCTATGTGGCGCGGTATTATCCCGTATT
GACGCCGGGCAAGAGCAACTCGGTCGCCGCATACACTATTCTCAGAATGACTTGGTTGAGTACTCACCAG
TCACAGAAAAGCATCTTACGGATGGCATGACAGTAAGAGAATTATGCAGTGCTGCCATAACCATGAGTGA
TAACACTGCGGCCAACTTACTTCTGACAACGATCGGAGGACCGAAGGAGCTAACCGCTTTTTTGCACAAC
ATGGGGGATCATGTAACTCGCCTTGATCGTTGGGAACCGGAGCTGAATGAAGCCATACCAAACGACGAGC
GTGACACCACGATGCCTGTAGCAATGGCAACAACGTTGCGCAAACTATTAACTGGCGAACTACTTACTCT
AGCTTCCCGGCAACAATTAATAGACTGGATGGAGGCGGATAAAGTTGCAGGACCACTTCTGCGCTCGGCC
CTTCCGGCTGGCTGGTTTATTGCTGATAAATCTGGAGCCGGTGAGCGTGGTTCTCGCGGTATCATTGCAG
CACTGGGGCCAGATGGTAAGCCCTCCCGTATCGTAGTTATCTACACGACGGGGAGTCAGGCAACTATGGA
TGAACGAAATAGACAGATCGCTGAGATAGGTGCCTCACTGATTAAGCATTGGTAACTGTCAGACCAAGTT
TACTCATATATACTTTAGATTGATTTAAAACTTCATTTTTAATTTAAAAGGATCTAGGTGAAGATCCTTT
TTGATAATCTCATGACCAAAATCCCTTAACGTGAGTTTTCGTTCCACTGAGCGTCAGACCCCGTAGAAAA
GATCAAAGGATCTTCTTGAGATCCTTTTTTTCTGCGCGTAATCTGCTGCTTGCAAACAAAAAAACCACCG
CTACCAGCGGTGGTTTGTTTGCCGGATCAAGAGCTACCAACTCTTTTTCCGAAGGTAACTGGCTTCAGCA
GAGCGCAGATACCAAATACTGTCCTTCTAGTGTAGCCGTAGTTAGGCCACCACTTCAAGAACTCTGTAGC
ACCGCCTACATACCTCGCTCTGCTAATCCTGTTACCAGTGGCTGCTGCCAGTGGCGATAAGTCGTGTCTT
ACCGGGTTGGACTCAAGACGATAGTTACCGGATAAGGCGCAGCGGTCGGGCTGAACGGGGGGTTCGTGCA
CACAGCCCAGCTTGGAGCGAACGACCTACACCGAACTGAGATACCTACAGCGTGAGCTATGAGAAAGCGC
CACGCTTCCCGAAGGGAGAAAGGCGGACAGGTATCCGGTAAGCGGCAGGGTCGGAACAGGAGAGCGCACG
AGGGAGCTTCCAGGGGGAAACGCCTGGTATCTTTATAGTCCTGTCGGGTTTCGCCACCTCTGACTTGAGC
GTCGATTTTTGTGATGCTCGTCAGGGGGGCGGAGCCTATGGAAAAACGCCAGCAACGCGGCCTTTTTACG
GTTCCTGGCAGATCCTAGATGTGGCGCAACGATGCCGGCGACAAGCAGGAGCGCACCGACTTCTTCCGCA
TCAAGTGTTTTGGCTCTCAGGCCGAGGCCCACGGCAAGTATTTGGGCAAGGGGTCGCTGGTATTCGTGCA
GGGCAAGATTCGGAATACCAAGTACGAGAAGGACGGCCAGACGGTCTACGGGACCGACTTCATTGCCGAT
AAGGTGGATTATCTGGACACCAAGGCACCAGGCGGGTCAAATCAGGAATAAGGGCACATTGCCCCGGCGT
GAGTCGGGGCAATCCCGCAAGGAGGGTGAATGAATCGGACGTTTGACCGGAAGGCATACAGGCAAGAACT
GATCGACGCGGGGTTTTCCGCCGAGGATGCCGAAACCATCGCAAGCCGCACCGTCATGCGTGCGCCCCGC
GAAACCTTCCAGTCCGTCGGCTCGATGGTCCAGCAAGCTACGGCCAAGATCGAGCGCGACAGCGTGCAAC
TGGCTCCCCCTGCCCTGCCCGCGCCATCGGCCGCCGTGGAGCGTTCGCGTCGTCTTGAACAGGAGGCGGC
AGGTTTGGCGAAGTCGATGACCATCGACACGCGAGGAACTATGACGACCAAGAAGCGAAAAACCGCCGGC
GAGGACCTGGCAAAACAGGTCAGCGAGGCCAAGCAGGCCGCGTTGCTGAAACACACGAAGCAGCAGATCA
AGGAAATGCAGCTTTCCTTGTTCGATATTGCGCCGTGGCCGGACACGATGCGAGCGATGCCAAACGACAC
GGCCCGCTCTGCCCTGTTCACCACGCGCAACAAGAAAATCCCGCGCGAGGCGCTGCAAAACAAGGTCATT
TTCCACGTCAACAAGGACGTGAAGATCACCTACACCGGCGTCGAGCTGCGGGCCGACGATGACGAACTGG
TGTGGCAGCAGGTGTTGGAGTACGCGAAGCGCACCCCTATCGGCGAGCCGATCACCTTCACGTTCTACGA
GCTTTGCCAGGACCTGGGCTGGTCGATCAATGGCCGGTATTACACGAAGGCCGAGGAATGCCTGTCGCGC
CTACAGGCGACGGCGATGGGCTTCACGTCCGACCGCGTTGGGCACCTGGAATCGGTGTCGCTGCTGCACC
GCTTCCGCGTCCTGGACCGTGGCAAGAAAACGTCCCGTTGCCAGGTCCTGATCGACGAGGAAATCGTCGT
GCTGTTTGCTGGCGACCACTACACGAAATTCATATGGGAGAAGTACCGCAAGCTGTCGCCGACGGCCCGA
CGGATGTTCGACTATTTCAGCTCGCACCGGGAGCCGTACCCGCTCAAGCTGGAAACCTTCCGCCTCATGT
GCGGATCGGATTCCACCCGCGTGAAGAAGTGGCGCGAGCAGGTCGGCGAAGCCTGCGAAGAGTTGCGAGG
CAGCGGCCTGGTGGAACACGCCTGGGTCAATGATGACCTGGTGCATTGCAAACGCTAGGGCCTTGTGGGG
TCAGTTCCGGCTGGGGGTTCAGCAGCCAGCGCCTGATCTGGGGAACCCTGTGGTTGGCATGCACATACAA
ATGGACGAACGGATAAACCTTTTCACGCCCTTTTAAATATCCGATTATTCTAATAAACGCTCTTTTCTCT
TAGGTTTACCCGCCAATATATCCTGTCAAACACTGATAGTTTAAACCACTTCGTGCAGAAGACAAGTAAG
GAGATTTTTCAAATCAGTGCGCAAGACGTGACGTAAGTATCCGAGTCAGTTTTTATTTTTCTACTAATTT
GGTCGTTTATTTCGGCGTGTAGGACATGGCAACCGGGCCTGAATTTCGCGGGTATTCTGTTTCTATTCCA
ACTTTTTCTTGATCCGCAGCCATTAACGACTTTTGAATAGATACGCTGACACGCCAAGCCTCGCTAGTCA
AAAGTGTACCAAACAACGCTTTACAGCAAGAACGGAATGCGCGTGACGCTCGCGGTGACGCCATTTCGCC
TTTTCAGAAATGGATAAATAGCCTTGCTTCCTATTATATCTTCCCAAATTACCAATACATTACACTAGCA
TCTGAATTTCATAACCAATCTCGATACACCAAATCGAATGACTTCTAAGGTTTATGATCCTGAACAAAGA
AAGAGAATGATTACTGGACCTCAATGGTGGGCTAGATGTAAGCAAATGAATGTTCTTGATTCTTTTATTA
ATTATTATGATTCTGAAAAGCATGCTGAAAATGCTGTTATTTTTCTTCATGGAAATGCTGCTTCTTCTTA
TCTTTGGAGACATGTTGTTCCACATATTGAACCAGTTGCTAGATGTATTATTCCAGATCTTATTGGTATG
GGAAAGTCTGGTAAGTCTGGTAATGGTTCTTATAGACTTCTTGATCATTATAAGTATCTTACTGCTTGGT
TTGAACTTCTTAATCTTCCAAAGAAGATTATTTTTGTTGGACATGATTGGGGTGCTTGTTTGGCTTTTCA
TTATTCTTATGAACATCAAGATAAGATTAAGGCTATTGTTCATGCTGAATCTGTTGTTGATGTTATTGAA
TCTTGGGATGAATGGCCTGATATTGAAGAAGATATTGCTTTGATTAAGTCTGAAGAAGGAGAAAAGATGG
TTTTGGAAAATAATTTCTTTGTTGAAACTATGTTGCCATCTAAGATTATGAGAAAGCTTGAACCAGAAGA
ATTTGCTGCTTATCTTGAACCATTTAAGGAAAAGGGTGAAGTTAGAAGGCCAACTCTTTCTTGGCCTAGA
GAAATTCCTCTTGTTAAGGGTGGTAAGCCTGATGTTGTTCAAATTGTTAGAAATTATAATGCTTATCTTA
GAGCTTCTGATGATCTTCCAAAGATGTTTATTGAATCTGATCCAGGATTCTTTTCTAATGCTATTGTTGA
AGGTGCTAAGAAGTTTCCTAATACTGAATTTGTTAAGGTACTTCATGCTTCAACGTGTAACTTAAGAGAT
ACTGTGTGAAATTTTATATTTCCATACATTTGCTTGACCTTTGCTTTTTGTCAATTTTTTTCCCCTTACA
GGTTAAGGGACTTCATTTTTCTCAAGAAGATGCTCCTGATGAAATGGGAAAGTATATTAAGTCTTTTGTT
GAAAGAGTTCTTAAGAATGAACAATGAGCTTGGACTCCCATGTTGGCAAAGGCAACCAAACAAACAATGA
ATGATCCGCTCCTGCATATGGGGCGGTTTGAGTATTTCAACTGCCATTTGGGCTGAATTGTAGACATGCT
CCTGTCAGAAATTCCGTGATCTTACTCAATATTCAGTAATCTCGGCCAATATCCTAAATGTGCGTGGCTT
TATCTGTCTTTGTATTGTTTCATCAATTCATGTAACGTTTGCTTTTCTTATGAATTTTCAAATAAATTAT
CCGCTGAGCTCGAATTCTAGTTTGTCTTCACAGA
Features (pLannotate 1.2.2; 12 found; start..end, strand, type, name):
     76..100     -  misc_feature   LB T-DNA repeat: left border repeat from nopaline C58 T-DNA
    192..823     +  rep_origin     oriV: incP origin of replication
    910..1014    +  promoter       AmpR promoter: bla
   1015..1875    +  CDS            AmpR: β-lactamase; bla; confers resistance to ampicillin, carbenicillin, and related antibiotics
   2046..2634    +  rep_origin     ori: high-copy-number ColE1/pMB1/pBR322/pUC origin of replication
   2970..4115    +  CDS            trfA: TRFA_ECOLX - Experimental evidence at protein level: Swiss-Prot protein existence level 1. Also involved in plasmid copy number control, promoting intermolecular coupling of protein bound iterons at oriV, which inhibits replication initiation. From Escherichia coli.
   4142..4162    +  CDS            TetR (fragment): tetracycline resistance regulatory protein; tetR
   4274..4298    -  misc_feature   RB T-DNA repeat: right border repeat from nopaline C58 T-DNA
   4346..4726    +  promoter       MAS promoter: mannopine synthase promoter (Velten et al., 1984)
   4728..5582    +  CDS            LUCI_RENRE (fragment): Experimental evidence at protein level: Swiss-Prot protein existence level 1. Upon binding the substrate, the enzyme catalyzes an oxygenation, producing a very short-lived hydroperoxide that cyclizes into a dioxetanone structure, which collapses, releasing a CO(2) molecule. The spontaneous breakdown of the dioxetanone releases the energy (about 50 kcal/mole) that is necessary to generate the excited state of the coelenteramide product, which is the singlet form of the monoanion. In vivo the product undergoes the process of nonradiative energy transfer to an accessory protein, a green fluoresce
   5660..5764    +  CDS            LUCI_RENRE (fragment): Experimental evidence at protein level: Swiss-Prot protein existence level 1. Upon binding the substrate, the enzyme catalyzes an oxygenation, producing a very short-lived hydroperoxide that cyclizes into a dioxetanone structure, which collapses, releasing a CO(2) molecule. The spontaneous breakdown of the dioxetanone releases the energy (about 50 kcal/mole) that is necessary to generate the excited state of the coelenteramide product, which is the singlet form of the monoanion. In vivo the product undergoes the process of nonradiative energy transfer to an accessory protein, a green fluoresce
   5769..6021    +  terminator     MAS terminator: mannopine synthase terminator
