>Addgene plasmid #123198 | pSB165 - pL1R3_pMAS::rLUC-I::tMAS | addgene full sequence | sequence record 242249 | Addgene NGS Result
CTTGACCTTTGCTTTTTGTCAATTTTTTTCCCCTTACAGGTTAAGGGACTTCATTTTTCTCAAGAAGATG
CTCCTGATGAAATGGGAAAGTATATTAAGTCTTTTGTTGAAAGAGTTCTTAAGAATGAACAATGAGCTTG
GACTCCCATGTTGGCAAAGGCAACCAAACAAACAATGAATGATCCGCTCCTGCATATGGGGCGGTTTGAG
TATTTCAACTGCCATTTGGGCTGAATTGTAGACATGCTCCTGTCAGAAATTCCGTGATCTTACTCAATAT
TCAGTAATCTCGGCCAATATCCTAAATGTGCGTGGCTTTATCTGTCTTTGTATTGTTTCATCAATTCATG
TAACGTTTGCTTTTCTTATGAATTTTCAAATAAATTATCCGCTGAGCTCGAATTCTAGTTTGTCTTCACA
GAGTGGGGCCCACTGCATCCACCCCAGTACATTAAAAACGTCCGCAATGTGTTATTAAGTTGTCTAAGCG
TCAATTTGTTTACACCACAATATATCCTGCCACCAGCCAGCCAACAGCTCCCCGACCGGCAGCTCGGCAC
AAAATCACCACTCGATACAGGCAGCCCATCAGTCAGATCAGGATCTCCTTTGCGACGCTCACCGGGCTGG
TTGCCCTCGCCGCTGGGCTGGCGGCCGTCTATGGCCCTGCAAACGCGCCAGAAACGCCGTCGAAGCCGTG
TGCGAGACACCGCGGCCGCCGGCGTTGTGGATACCTCGCGGAAAACTTGGCCCTCACTGACAGATGAGGG
GCGGACGTTGACACTTGAGGGGCCGACTCACCCGGCGCGGCGTTGACAGATGAGGGGCAGGCTCGATTTC
GGCCGGCGACGTGGAGCTGGCCAGCCTCGCAAATCGGCGAAAACGCCTGATTTTACGCGAGTTTCCCACA
GATGATGTGGACAAGCCTGGGGATAAGTGCCCTGCGGTATTGACACTTGAGGGGCGCGACTACTGACAGA
TGAGGGGCGCGATCCTTGACACTTGAGGGGCAGAGTGCTGACAGATGAGGGGCGCACCTATTGACATTTG
AGGGGCTGTCCACAGGCAGAAAATCCAGCATTTGCAAGGGTTTCCGCCCGTTTTTCGGCCACCGCTAACC
TGTCTTTTAACCTGCTTTTAAACCAATATTTATAAACCTTGTTTTTAACCAGGGCTGCGCCCTGTGCGCG
TGACCGCGCACGCCGAAGGGGGGTGCCCCCCCTTCTCGAACCCTCCCGGCCCGCTAACGCGGGCCTCCCA
TCCCCCCAGGGGCTGCGCCCCTCGGCCGCGAACGGCCTCACCCCAAAAATGGCAGCGCTGGCCAATTCGT
GCGCGGAACCCCTATTTGTTTATTTTTCTAAATACATTCAAATATGTATCCGCTCATGAGACAATAACCT
TGATAAATGCTTCAATAATATTGAAAAAGGAAGAGTATGAGTATTCAACATTTCCGTGTCGCCCTTATTC
CCTTTTTTGCGGCATTTTGCCTTCCTGTTTTTGCTCACCCAGAAACGCTGGTGAAAGTAAAAGATGCTGA
AGATCAGTTGGGTGCACGAGTGGGTTACATCGAACTGGATCTCAACAGCGGTAAGATCCTTGAGAGTTTT
CGCCCCGAAGAACGTTTTCCAATGATGAGCACTTTTAAAGTTCTGCTATGTGGCGCGGTATTATCCCGTA
TTGACGCCGGGCAAGAGCAACTCGGTCGCCGCATACACTATTCTCAGAATGACTTGGTTGAGTACTCACC
AGTCACAGAAAAGCATCTTACGGATGGCATGACAGTAAGAGAATTATGCAGTGCTGCCATAACCATGAGT
GATAACACTGCGGCCAACTTACTTCTGACAACGATCGGAGGACCGAAGGAGCTAACCGCTTTTTTGCACA
ACATGGGGGATCATGTAACTCGCCTTGATCGTTGGGAACCGGAGCTGAATGAAGCCATACCAAACGACGA
GCGTGACACCACGATGCCTGTAGCAATGGCAACAACGTTGCGCAAACTATTAACTGGCGAACTACTTACT
CTAGCTTCCCGGCAACAATTAATAGACTGGATGGAGGCGGATAAAGTTGCAGGACCACTTCTGCGCTCGG
CCCTTCCGGCTGGCTGGTTTATTGCTGATAAATCTGGAGCCGGTGAGCGTGGTTCTCGCGGTATCATTGC
AGCACTGGGGCCAGATGGTAAGCCCTCCCGTATCGTAGTTATCTACACGACGGGGAGTCAGGCAACTATG
GATGAACGAAATAGACAGATCGCTGAGATAGGTGCCTCACTGATTAAGCATTGGTAACTGTCAGACCAAG
TTTACTCATATATACTTTAGATTGATTTAAAACTTCATTTTTAATTTAAAAGGATCTAGGTGAAGATCCT
TTTTGATAATCTCATGACCAAAATCCCTTAACGTGAGTTTTCGTTCCACTGAGCGTCAGACCCCGTAGAA
AAGATCAAAGGATCTTCTTGAGATCCTTTTTTTCTGCGCGTAATCTGCTGCTTGCAAACAAAAAAACCAC
CGCTACCAGCGGTGGTTTGTTTGCCGGATCAAGAGCTACCAACTCTTTTTCCGAAGGTAACTGGCTTCAG
CAGAGCGCAGATACCAAATACTGTTCTTCTAGTGTAGCCGTAGTTAGGCCACCACTTCAAGAACTCTGTA
GCACCGCCTACATACCTCGCTCTGCTAATCCTGTTACCAGTGGCTGCTGCCAGTGGCGATAAGTCGTGTC
TTACCGGGTTGGACTCAAGACGATAGTTACCGGATAAGGCGCAGCGGTCGGGCTGAACGGGGGGTTCGTG
CACACAGCCCAGCTTGGAGCGAACGACCTACACCGAACTGAGATACCTACAGCGTGAGCTATGAGAAAGC
GCCACGCTTCCCGAAGGGAGAAAGGCGGACAGGTATCCGGTAAGCGGCAGGGTCGGAACAGGAGAGCGCA
CGAGGGAGCTTCCAGGGGGAAACGCCTGGTATCTTTATAGTCCTGTCGGGTTTCGCCACCTCTGACTTGA
GCGTCGATTTTTGTGATGCTCGTCAGGGGGGCGGAGCCTATGGAAAAACGCCAGCAACGCGGCCTTTTTA
CGGTTCCTGGCAGATCCTAGATGTGGCGCAACGATGCCGGCGACAAGCAGGAGCGCACCGACTTCTTCCG
CATCAAGTGTTTTGGCTCTCAGGCCGAGGCCCACGGCAAGTATTTGGGCAAGGGGTCGCTGGTATTCGTG
CAGGGCAAGATTCGGAATACCAAGTACGAGAAGGACGGCCAGACGGTCTACGGGACCGACTTCATTGCCG
ATAAGGTGGATTATCTGGACACCAAGGCACCAGGCGGGTCAAATCAGGAATAAGGGCACATTGCCCCGGC
GTGAGTCGGGGCAATCCCGCAAGGAGGGTGAATGAATCGGACGTTTGACCGGAAGGCATACAGGCAAGAA
CTGATCGACGCGGGGTTTTCCGCCGAGGATGCCGAAACCATCGCAAGCCGCACCGTCATGCGTGCGCCCC
GCGAAACCTTCCAGTCCGTCGGCTCGATGGTCCAGCAAGCTACGGCCAAGATCGAGCGCGACAGCGTGCA
ACTGGCTCCCCCTGCCCTGCCCGCGCCATCGGCCGCCGTGGAGCGTTCGCGTCGTCTTGAACAGGAGGCG
GCAGGTTTGGCGAAGTCGATGACCATCGACACGCGAGGAACTATGACGACCAAGAAGCGAAAAACCGCCG
GCGAGGACCTGGCAAAACAGGTCAGCGAGGCCAAGCAGGCCGCGTTGCTGAAACACACGAAGCAGCAGAT
CAAGGAAATGCAGCTTTCCTTGTTCGATATTGCGCCGTGGCCGGACACGATGCGAGCGATGCCAAACGAC
ACGGCCCGCTCTGCCCTGTTCACCACGCGCAACAAGAAAATCCCGCGCGAGGCGCTGCAAAACAAGGTCA
TTTTCCACGTCAACAAGGACGTGAAGATCACCTACACCGGCGTCGAGCTGCGGGCCGACGATGACGAACT
GGTGTGGCAGCAGGTGTTGGAGTACGCGAAGCGCACCCCTATCGGCGAGCCGATCACCTTCACGTTCTAC
GAGCTTTGCCAGGACCTGGGCTGGTCGATCAATGGCCGGTATTACACGAAGGCCGAGGAATGCCTGTCGC
GCCTACAGGCGACGGCGATGGGCTTCACGTCCGACCGCGTTGGGCACCTGGAATCGGTGTCGCTGCTGCA
CCGCTTCCGCGTCCTGGACCGTGGCAAGAAAACGTCCCGTTGCCAGGTCCTGATCGACGAGGAAATCGTC
GTGCTGTTTGCTGGCGACCACTACACGAAATTCATATGGGAGAAGTACCGCAAGCTGTCGCCGACGGCCC
GACGGATGTTCGACTATTTCAGCTCGCACCGGGAGCCGTACCCGCTCAAGCTGGAAACCTTCCGCCTCAT
GTGCGGATCGGATTCCACCCGCGTGAAGAAGTGGCGCGAGCAGGTCGGCGAAGCCTGCGAAGAGTTGCGA
GGCAGCGGCCTGGTGGAACACGCCTGGGTCAATGATGACCTGGTGCATTGCAAACGCTAGGGCCTTGTGG
GGTCAGTTCCGGCTGGGGGTTCAGCAGCCAGCGCCTGATCTGGGGAACCCTGTGGTTGGCATGCACATAC
AAATGGACGAACGGATAAACCTTTTCACGCCCTTTTAAATATCCGATTATTCTAATAAACGCTCTTTTCT
CTTAGGTTTACCCGCCAATATATCCTGTCAAACACTGATAGTTTAAACCACTTCGTGCAGAAGACAAGTA
AGGAGATTTTTCAAATCAGTGCGCAAGACGTGACGTAAGTATCCGAGTCAGTTTTTATTTTTCTACTAAT
TTGGTCGTTTATTTCGGCGTGTAGGACATGGCAACCGGGCCTGAATTTCGCGGGTATTCTGTTTCTATTC
CAACTTTTTCTTGATCCGCAGCCATTAACGACTTTTGAATAGATACGCTGACACGCCAAGCCTCGCTAGT
CAAAAGTGTACCAAACAACGCTTTACAGCAAGAACGGAATGCGCGTGACGCTCGCGGTGACGCCATTTCG
CCTTTTCAGAAATGGATAAATAGCCTTGCTTCCTATTATATCTTCCCAAATTACCAATACATTACACTAG
CATCTGAATTTCATAACCAATCTCGATACACCAAATCGAATGACTTCTAAGGTTTATGATCCTGAACAAA
GAAAGAGAATGATTACTGGACCTCAATGGTGGGCTAGATGTAAGCAAATGAATGTTCTTGATTCTTTTAT
TAATTATTATGATTCTGAAAAGCATGCTGAAAATGCTGTTATTTTTCTTCATGGAAATGCTGCTTCTTCT
TATCTTTGGAGACATGTTGTTCCACATATTGAACCAGTTGCTAGATGTATTATTCCAGATCTTATTGGTA
TGGGAAAGTCTGGTAAGTCTGGTAATGGTTCTTATAGACTTCTTGATCATTATAAGTATCTTACTGCTTG
GTTTGAACTTCTTAATCTTCCAAAGAAGATTATTTTTGTTGGACATGATTGGGGTGCTTGTTTGGCTTTT
CATTATTCTTATGAACATCAAGATAAGATTAAGGCTATTGTTCATGCTGAATCTGTTGTTGATGTTATTG
AATCTTGGGATGAATGGCCTGATATTGAAGAAGATATTGCTTTGATTAAGTCTGAAGAAGGAGAAAAGAT
GGTTTTGGAAAATAATTTCTTTGTTGAAACTATGTTGCCATCTAAGATTATGAGAAAGCTTGAACCAGAA
GAATTTGCTGCTTATCTTGAACCATTTAAGGAAAAGGGTGAAGTTAGAAGGCCAACTCTTTCTTGGCCTA
GAGAAATTCCTCTTGTTAAGGGTGGTAAGCCTGATGTTGTTCAAATTGTTAGAAATTATAATGCTTATCT
TAGAGCTTCTGATGATCTTCCAAAGATGTTTATTGAATCTGATCCAGGATTCTTTTCTAATGCTATTGTT
GAAGGTGCTAAGAAGTTTCCTAATACTGAATTTGTTAAGGTACTTCATGCTTCAACGTGTAACTTAAGAG
ATACTGTGTGAAATTTTATATTTCCATACATTTG
Features (pLannotate 1.2.2; 12 found; start..end, strand, type, name):
     28..132     +  CDS            LUCI_RENRE (fragment): Experimental evidence at protein level: Swiss-Prot protein existence level 1. Upon binding the substrate, the enzyme catalyzes an oxygenation, producing a very short-lived hydroperoxide that cyclizes into a dioxetanone structure, which collapses, releasing a CO(2) molecule. The spontaneous breakdown of the dioxetanone releases the energy (about 50 kcal/mole) that is necessary to generate the excited state of the coelenteramide product, which is the singlet form of the monoanion. In vivo the product undergoes the process of nonradiative energy transfer to an accessory protein, a green fluoresce
    137..389     +  terminator     MAS terminator: mannopine synthase terminator
    498..522     -  misc_feature   LB T-DNA repeat: left border repeat from nopaline C58 T-DNA
    614..1245    +  rep_origin     oriV: incP origin of replication
   1332..1436    +  promoter       AmpR promoter: bla
   1437..2297    +  CDS            AmpR: β-lactamase; bla; confers resistance to ampicillin, carbenicillin, and related antibiotics
   2468..3056    +  rep_origin     ori: high-copy-number ColE1/pMB1/pBR322/pUC origin of replication
   3392..4537    +  CDS            trfA: TRFA_ECOLX - Experimental evidence at protein level: Swiss-Prot protein existence level 1. Also involved in plasmid copy number control, promoting intermolecular coupling of protein bound iterons at oriV, which inhibits replication initiation. From Escherichia coli.
   4564..4584    +  CDS            TetR (fragment): tetracycline resistance regulatory protein; tetR
   4696..4720    -  misc_feature   RB T-DNA repeat: right border repeat from nopaline C58 T-DNA
   4768..5148    +  promoter       MAS promoter: mannopine synthase promoter (Velten et al., 1984)
   5150..6004    +  CDS            LUCI_RENRE (fragment): Experimental evidence at protein level: Swiss-Prot protein existence level 1. Upon binding the substrate, the enzyme catalyzes an oxygenation, producing a very short-lived hydroperoxide that cyclizes into a dioxetanone structure, which collapses, releasing a CO(2) molecule. The spontaneous breakdown of the dioxetanone releases the energy (about 50 kcal/mole) that is necessary to generate the excited state of the coelenteramide product, which is the singlet form of the monoanion. In vivo the product undergoes the process of nonradiative energy transfer to an accessory protein, a green fluoresce
