[The description below was written by a language model from this plasmid's Addgene catalogue record and pLannotate feature annotations shown in this document.]
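Description:
pSB165 - pL1R3_pMAS::rLUC-I::tMAS is a binary plant expression vector of 6,054 bp built on the pICH47822 backbone, intended for Agrobacterium-mediated transient expression of a Renilla luciferase reporter. The backbone carries two replication systems: a high-copy ColE1/pUC-type origin for propagation in E. coli, and the broad-host-range incP oriV together with its initiator gene trfA, which allows maintenance in Agrobacterium. Selection relies on a bla (AmpR) cassette with its own promoter, giving resistance to ampicillin in E. coli; the depositor notes that carbenicillin may be used to select transformed Agrobacteria. A very short tetR fragment is also annotated and appears to be a backbone remnant rather than a functional gene.

The payload sits between the nopaline C58-type right and left T-DNA border repeats, which define the segment transferred into plant cells. It is a single 1,682 bp synthetic transcription unit in which the mannopine synthase (MAS) promoter drives Renilla luciferase, followed by the MAS terminator. The luciferase coding sequence is annotated as two fragments separated by a short gap, consistent with the recorded intron. Because bacteria cannot splice, the intron prevents functional luciferase from being made in Agrobacterium, so the signal reports expression in plant cells only. No plant selectable marker is annotated within the T-DNA, which fits its transient use. The depositor and sequencing-derived records are the same length and show the same features in the same order, differing only in the start coordinate. The associated work concerns a transient expression method for analysing gene function in Catharanthus roseus seedlings.
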