Addgene plasmid #123198: pSB165 - pL1R3_pMAS::rLUC-I::tMAS
Purpose: binary plant vector for transient expression of a Renilla luciferase (rLUC, with intron)
Depositing lab: Erin Cram & Carolyn Lee-Parsons. Depositing organization: Northeastern University. Publication: EASI Transformation: An Efficient Transient Expression Method for Analyzing Gene Function in Catharanthus roseus Seedlings. Mortensen S, Bernal-Franco D, Cole LF, Sathitloetsakun S, Cram EJ, Lee-Parsons CWT. Front Plant Sci. 2019 Jun 11;10:755. doi: 10.3389/fpls.2019.00755. eCollection 2019. PubMed 31263474.
Backbone
  Vector backbone: pICH47822
  Backbone manufacturer: Weber et al., 2011 (DOI:10.1371/journal.pone.0016765)
  Backbone size w/o insert (bp): 4372
  Vector type: Plant Expression, Luciferase
Growth in bacteria
  Bacterial resistance: Ampicillin, 100 μg/mL
  Growth temperature: 37°C
  Growth strain: DH5alpha
  Copy number: High Copy
Gene/Insert
  Gene/Insert name: pMAS::rLUC-I::tMAS
  Species: Synthetic
  Insert size (bp): 1682
  Cloning method: Restriction Enzyme; 5′ cloning site Unknown (unknown if destroyed); 3′ cloning site Unknown (unknown if destroyed)
Terms and licenses: Academic/Nonprofit Terms; Industry Terms: Not Available to Industry
Depositor comments: Vector for transient expression of a Renilla luciferase (rLUC; intron for avoiding expression in Agrobacteria). Carbenicillin might be used for selection of transformed Agrobacteria.
How to cite: pSB165 - pL1R3_pMAS::rLUC-I::tMAS was a gift from Erin Cram & Carolyn Lee-Parsons (Addgene plasmid # 123198 ; http://n2t.net/addgene:123198 ; RRID:Addgene_123198)
